Addgene plasmid #232528: pBEL3016
Purpose: Expression plasmid of LetA(T402A) with LetB
Depositing lab: Gira Bhabha & Damian Ekiert. Depositing organization: Johns Hopkins University and School of Medicine. Publication: LetA defines a structurally distinct transporter family. Santarossa CC, Li Y, Yousef S, Hasdemir HS, Rodriguez CC, Haase MAB, Baek M, Coudray N, Pavek JG, Focke KN, Silverberg AL, Bautista C, Yeh JT, Marty MT, Baker D, Tajkhorshid E, Ekiert DC, Bhabha G. Nature. 2026 Jan 21. doi: 10.1038/s41586-025-09990-0. PubMed 41565823.
Backbone
  Vector backbone: pBAD
  Vector type: Bacterial Expression
Growth in bacteria
  Bacterial resistance: Ampicillin, 100 μg/mL
  Growth temperature: 37°C
  Growth strain: DH5alpha
  Copy number: High Copy
Gene/Insert
  Gene/Insert name: YebST (alt name: LetAB)
  Species: E. coli
  Mutation: LetA T402A
  Entrez Gene: letA (a.k.a. b1833, ECK1832, yebS); letB (a.k.a. b1834, ECK1833, yebT)
  Promoter: araBAD
  Tag / fusion protein: 6xHis2xQH-TEV (N terminal on insert)
  Cloning method: Gibson Cloning
Terms and licenses: Academic/Nonprofit Terms; Industry Terms: Not Available to Industry
Depositor comments: Please visit https://doi.org/10.1101/2025.03.21.644421 for bioRxiv preprint.
How to cite: pBEL3016 was a gift from Gira Bhabha & Damian Ekiert (Addgene plasmid # 232528 ; http://n2t.net/addgene:232528 ; RRID:Addgene_232528)
