[The description below was written by a language model from this plasmid's Addgene catalogue record and pLannotate feature annotations shown in this document.]
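Description:
pBEL3016 is a pBAD-based bacterial expression plasmid of about 8.5 kb that co-expresses the E. coli proteins LetA (YebS) and LetB (YebT), with LetA carrying a T402A point substitution. It replicates in E. coli from a high-copy ColE1/pMB1-type origin and is selected with ampicillin through the β-lactamase (AmpR) gene and its own promoter. An M13 phage origin is also annotated, along with short non-functional remnants of pBR322 sequence (fragments of bom, rop, the tetracycline resistance gene and its promoter) that are carried over from the backbone.

The payload is driven by the araBAD promoter, with the araC regulator encoded divergently on the opposite strand, so transcription is held off in the absence of L-arabinose and induced by adding it. The yebS and yebT coding sequences are on the same strand, and their annotated coordinates overlap slightly. This is consistent with the two genes being kept in an operon-like arrangement and transcribed as one message from the single promoter. The catalogue entry records an N-terminal 6xHis-2xQH tag followed by a TEV protease site on the insert, which would allow affinity purification and subsequent tag removal. The tag is not separately annotated in the feature table, though there is unannotated space between the promoter and the start of yebS. Transcription ends at the rrnB T1 and T2 terminators, preceded by the 5S rRNA segment typical of this terminator cassette.

LetA and LetB are annotated as components of a transport pathway that contributes to membrane integrity, with LetB possibly spanning the periplasm. The plasmid's stated purpose is expression of the T402A LetA variant with LetB. The record does not describe what this residue does or what effect the mutation has.
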