Features (pLannotate 1.2.2; 15 found; start..end, strand, type, name):
     10..294     +  promoter       araBAD promoter: araBAD; promoter of the L-arabinose operon of E. coli; the araC regulatory gene is transcribed in the opposite direction (Guzman et al., 1995)
    382..1662    +  CDS            yebS: YEBS_ECOLI - Experimental evidence at protein level: Swiss-Prot protein existence level 1. Component of a transport pathway that contributes to membrane integrity. From Escherichia coli (strain K12).
   1634..4264    +  CDS            yebT: YEBT_ECOLI - Experimental evidence at protein level: Swiss-Prot protein existence level 1. Component of a transport pathway that contributes to membrane integrity (PubMed:27795327). May directly span the intermembrane space, facilitating the transport of substrates across the periplasm (Probable). From Escherichia coli (strain K12).
   4430..4545    +  ncRNA          5S rRNA: Accession: RF00001 - 5S ribosomal RNA
   4549..4635    +  terminator     rrnB T1 terminator: Escherichia coli rrnB; transcription terminator T1 from the E. coli rrnB gene
   4727..4754    +  terminator     rrnB T2 terminator: transcription terminator T2 from the E. coli rrnB gene
   4773..4864    +  promoter       AmpR promoter: bla
   4865..5725    +  CDS            AmpR: β-lactamase; bla; confers resistance to ampicillin, carbenicillin, and related antibiotics
   5767..6147    +  rep_origin     M13 ori (sequence partly withheld): M13 bacteriophage origin of replication; arrow indicates direction of (+) strand synthesis
   6333..6920    +  rep_origin     ori: high-copy-number ColE1/pMB1/pBR322/pUC origin of replication
   7106..7157    -  misc_feature   bom (fragment): basis of mobility region from pBR322
   7273..7312    -  CDS            rop (fragment): Rop protein, which maintains plasmids at low copy number; rop
   7313..7498    -  CDS            TcR (fragment): tetracycline efflux protein; tet; confers resistance to tetracycline
   7508..7526    +  promoter       tet promoter (fragment): E. coli promoter for tetracycline efflux protein gene
   7616..8494    -  CDS            araC: L-arabinose regulatory protein; araC
>Addgene plasmid #232528 | pBEL3016 | addgene full sequence | sequence record 464800 | Addgene NGS Result
CATTCAGAGAAGAAACCAATTGTCCATATTGCATCAGACATTGCCGTCACTGCGTCTTTTACTGGCTCTT
CTCGCTAACCAAACCGGTAACCCCGCTTATTAAAAGCATTCTGTAACAAAGCGGGACCAAAGCCATGACA
AAAACGCGTAACAAAAGTGTCTATAATCACGGCAGAAAAGTCCACATTGATTATTTGCACGGCGTCACAC
TTTGCTATGCCATAGCATTTTTATCCATAAGATTAGCGGATCCTACCTGACGCTTTTTATCGCAACTCTC
TACTGTTTCTCCATACCCGTTTTTTTGGGCTAGCCGAAGGGTGAATTATGCATCACCACCATCACCATCA
GCATCAACACGAAAATCTGTATTTTCAGGGGATGGCTCTTAACACACCACAAATTACGCCGACAAAAAAG
ATAACAGTGAGGGCAATCGGCGAGGAACTGCCGCGTGGTGATTACCAACGTTGCCCGCAATGTGACATGC
TGTTTAGCCTGCCCGAGATAAATTCTCATCAAAGTGCCTATTGTCCGCGCTGTCAGGCAAAAATTCGTGA
CGGGCGCGACTGGTCGCTAACGCGCCTGGCGGCAATGGCCTTCACCATGCTGTTGCTTATGCCGTTTGCC
TGGGGCGAACCGCTGTTGCATATCTGGCTGTTAGGCATTCGTATTGACGCCAACGTTATGCAAGGCATCT
GGCAAATGACCAAACAGGGCGATGCGATAACGGGGTCGATGGTCTTTTTCTGCGTTATTGGTGCCCCGCT
CATTCTGGTGACCTCCATAGCTTATTTATGGTTTGGTAACCGACTGGGAATGAATTTACGTCCGGTACTG
CTGATGCTTGAGCGACTTAAAGAGTGGGTAATGCTCGATATCTACCTGGTCGGCATTGGCGTTGCTTCTA
TAAAGGTACAGGATTATGCCCATATCCAGGCTGGTGTCGGCTTGTTCTCTTTTGTGGCGTTGGTGATTTT
AACGACGGTGACGTTGTCACATCTTAATGTCGAAGAACTGTGGGAGCGATTTTATCCGCAGCGCCCCGCT
ACGCGTAGGGACGAGAAACTTCGTGTCTGTCTTGGGTGCCATTTTACCGGCTATCCAGATCAGCGTGGTC
GCTGCCCGCGTTGCCATATCCCGCTACGCCTGCGTCGCCGTCATAGTCTGCAAAAATGCTGGGCGGCGCT
GTTAGCGTCAATCGTTTTATTGTTACCTGCCAACCTGTTGCCTATTTCTATCATTTATCTGAACGGAGGA
CGGCAGGAAGATACAATTCTTTCCGGAATTATGTCGCTGGCAAGTAGCAACATTGCGGTTGCAGGAATCG
TGTTTATCGCCAGTATTCTGGTACCGTTTACTAAAGTGATCGTCATGTTCACTTTACTGTTGAGCATTCA
TTTTAAATGCCAGCAAGGTTTACGCACACGCATTCTGTTACTGCGGATGGTGACCTGGATTGGTCGCTGG
TCGATGCTCGACCTGTTTGTCATATCTTTAACCATGTCGCTGATTAATCGCGATCAGATCCTCGCTTTTA
CTATGGGACCGGCTGCGTTTTATTTCGGCGCAGCGGTAATTTTGGCTATTCTTGCTGTGGAATGGCTGGA
CAGCCGCTTACTTTGGGATGCACATGAGTCAGGAAACGCCCGCTTCGACGACTGAAGCGCAGATTAAAAA
TAAACGCCGTATCTCACCTTTCTGGCTGCTGCCGTTCATCGCGCTAATGATTGCCAGTTGGCTGATTTGG
GACAGTTATCAGGACCGGGGTAATACCGTCACCATCGACTTTATGTCGGCGGATGGTATTGTTCCAGGCC
GTACGCCTGTTCGTTATCAGGGCGTTGAAGTCGGAACAGTGCAGGATATCAGCCTCAGCGACGATCTTCG
TAAGATTGAAGTCAAGGTCAGCATCAAGTCCGATATGAAAGATGCGCTGCGCGAAGAGACTCAGTTCTGG
CTGGTGACGCCAAAAGCATCGTTGGCAGGTGTCTCCGGGCTGGACGCCCTCGTCGGTGGGAACTATATCG
GCATGATGCCGGGTAAAGGTAAAGAGCAGGATCACTTTGTCGCACTCGATACCCAACCGAAATATCGGCT
GGACAATGGCGATCTGATGATCCACCTGCAAGCCCCCGATCTCGGTTCGCTGAACAGCGGTTCATTGGTC
TATTTCCGCAAGATCCCGGTGGGAAAAGTCTACGACTATGCCATCAATCCCAACAAGCAAGGCGTGGTGA
TTGATGTCCTGATCGAGCGGCGTTTTACCGATCTGGTGAAAAAAGGTAGCCGTTTCTGGAACGTTTCCGG
CGTTGATGCCAACGTCAGTATCAGTGGCGCGAAGGTGAAACTGGAAAGCCTGGCGGCACTGGTTAACGGT
GCGATTGCCTTCGATTCACCAGAAGAGTCGAAACCTGCCGAGGCGGAAGATACCTTTGGTCTGTATGAAG
ATCTGGCCCACAGCCAGCGTGGCGTAATAATAAAACTGGAACTGCCGAGTGGGGCCGGATTAACCGCCGA
CTCGACGCCGTTAATGTATCAGGGGCTGGAAGTCGGACAGCTGACTAAACTGGATTTAAATCCTGGTGGT
AAAGTCACAGGGGAAATGACCGTTGATCCCAGCGTCGTTACCCTGCTTCGTGAAAATACCCGCATCGAAT
TACGCAACCCGAAATTATCCCTTAGCGATGCTAATCTCAGCGCCCTGCTGACCGGCAAAACCTTCGAGCT
GGTGCCCGGCGATGGCGAGCCACGCAAAGAGTTCGTTGTTGTGCCAGGCGAAAAAGCACTGCTGCATGAA
CCTGATGTTCTGACGCTGACCCTGACCGCGCCGGAAAGTTACGGTATTGATGCGGGTCAGCCGCTCATTC
TTCACGGCGTGCAGGTAGGCCAGGTTATCGATCGTAAACTCACCAGCAAAGGCGTCACCTTTACCGTCGC
CATCGAGCCTCAGCATCGCGAACTGGTAAAAGGCGATAGCAAATTTGTCGTCAACAGCCGTGTCGATGTG
AAGGTGGGGCTGGATGGCGTTGAGTTTCTCGGTGCCAGCGCCTCAGAATGGATCAATGGCGGGATACGTA
TTCTGCCGGGCGATAAAGGTGAGATGAAAGCCAGCTATCCACTGTATGCCAATTTGGAAAAAGCGCTGGA
GAACAGCCTTAGCGATTTACCCACCACAACCGTGAGTTTGAGTGCAGAGACGCTGCCGGATGTGCAGGCA
GGATCGGTAGTGCTGTACCGTAAATTTGAAGTTGGTGAAGTGATTACCGTGCGTCCGCGAGCTAACGCGT
TTGATATCGATCTGCATATTAAGCCGGAGTATCGCAACCTTCTGACCAGCAATAGCGTGTTCTGGGCAGA
AGGCGGGGCGAAAGTTCAGCTGAATGGTAGTGGTCTGACCGTACAGGCATCCCCGCTCTCCAGAGCATTA
AAGGGAGCCATTAGCTTCGACAACCTCAGCGGTGCCAGCGCCAGTCAGCGTAAAGGCGATAAGCGTATTC
TGTATGCTTCCGAAACAGCGGCCCGTGCGGTTGGCGGGCAGATTACGCTTCACGCTTTCGATGCCGGAAA
ACTGGCGGTCGGGATGCCAATTCGCTATCTCGGTATTGATATCGGGCAAATCCAGACGCTGGATCTGATT
ACCGCACGCAATGAAGTACAGGCAAAGGCGGTACTTTACCCGGAATATGTCCAGACCTTTGCTCGCGGTG
GTACGCGCTTCTCAGTGGTCACACCGCAAATTTCGGCAGCTGGCGTTGAGCATCTTGATACTATCCTCCA
GCCGTATATCAACGTCGAACCAGGCCGGGGCAATCCTCGCCGCGACTTTGAATTACAAGAGGCCACCATT
ACTGATTCGCGTTACCTGGATGGCTTAAGCATTATTGTTGAAGCGCCGGAAGCCGGTTCGTTAGGCATCG
GTACGCCTGTGCTGTTCCGTGGTCTGGAAGTCGGTACGGTTACAGGAATGACGCTGGGGACATTGTCAGA
TCGCGTGATGATTGCGATGCGCATCAGTAAACGCTATCAACACCTGGTGCGTAACAATTCCGTCTTCTGG
TTGGCATCGGGTTACAGTCTGGACTTTGGTCTGACGGGCGGCGTAGTGAAAACCGGCACCTTTAACCAGT
TTATCCGTGGCGGCATCGCCTTCGCCACGCCTCCGGGTACGCCACTGGCACCGAAAGCCCAGGAAGGCAA
ACACTTCCTGTTGCAGGAAAGTGAACCGAAAGAGTGGCGTGAATGGGGAACTGCGCTTCCCAAATAAGGT
ACCAAATTCCAGAAAAGAGACGCTGAAAAGCGTCTTTTTTCGTTTTGGTCCTGGTCTGAGGAATGGTTGT
AAGCTTGGCTGTTTTGGCGGATGAGAGAAGATTTTCAGCCTGATACAGATTAAATCAGAACGCAGAAGCG
GTCTGATAAAACAGAATTTGCCTGGCGGCAGTAGCGCGGTGGTCCCACCTGACCCCATGCCGAACTCAGA
AGTGAAACGCCGTAGCGCCGATGGTAGTGTGGGGTCTCCCCATGCGAGAGTAGGGAACTGCCAGGCATCA
AATAAAACGAAAGGCTCAGTCGAAAGACTGGGCCTTTCGTTTTATCTGTTGTTTGTCGGTGAACGCTCTC
CTGAGTAGGACAAATCCGCCGGGAGCGGATTTGAACGTTGCGAAGCAACGGCCCGGAGGGTGGCGGGCAG
GACGCCCGCCATAAACTGCCAGGCATCAAATTAAGCAGAAGGCCATCCTGACGGATGGCCTTTTTGCGTT
TCTACAAACTCTTTTGTTTATTTTTCTAAATACATTCAAATATGTATCCGCTCATGAGACAATAACCCTG
ATAAATGCTTCAATAATATTGAAAAAGGAAGAGTATGAGTATTCAACATTTCCGTGTCGCCCTTATTCCC
TTTTTTGCGGCATTTTGCCTTCCTGTTTTTGCTCACCCAGAAACGCTGGTGAAAGTAAAAGATGCTGAAG
ATCAGTTGGGTGCACGAGTGGGTTACATCGAACTGGATCTCAACAGCGGTAAGATCCTTGAGAGTTTTCG
CCCCGAAGAACGTTTTCCAATGATGAGCACTTTTAAAGTTCTGCTATGTGGCGCGGTATTATCCCGTGTT
GACGCCGGGCAAGAGCAACTCGGTCGCCGCATACACTATTCTCAGAATGACTTGGTTGAGTACTCACCAG
TCACAGAAAAGCATCTTACGGATGGCATGACAGTAAGAGAATTATGCAGTGCTGCCATAACCATGAGTGA
TAACACTGCGGCCAACTTACTTCTGACAACGATCGGAGGACCGAAGGAGCTAACCGCTTTTTTGCACAAC
ATGGGGGATCATGTAACTCGCCTTGATCGTTGGGAACCGGAGCTGAATGAAGCCATACCAAACGACGAGC
GTGACACCACGATGCCTGCAGCAATGGCAACAACGTTGCGCAAACTATTAACTGGCGAACTACTTACTCT
AGCTTCCCGGCAACAATTAATAGACTGGATGGAGGCGGATAAAGTTGCAGGACCACTTCTGCGCTCGGCC
CTTCCGGCTGGCTGGTTTATTGCTGATAAATCTGGAGCCGGTGAGCGTGGGTCTCGCGGTATCATTGCAG
CACTGGGGCCAGATGGTAAGCCCTCCCGTATCGTAGTTATCTACACGACGGGGAGTCAGGCAACTATGGA
TGAACGAAATAGACAGATCGCTGAGATAGGTGCCTCACTGATTAAGCATTGGTAACTGTCAGACCAAGTT
TACTCATATATACTTTAGATTGATT
[125 nt withheld, positions 5766-5890]
C
[141 nt withheld, positions 5892-6032]
CCTTTGACGTTGGAGTCCACGTTCTTT
[37 nt withheld, positions 6060-6096]
ACCCTATCTCGGGCTATTCTTTTGATTTATAAGGGATTTTGCCGATTTCGGCCTATTGGTTAAAAAATGA
GCTGATTTAACAAAAATTTAACGCGAATTTTAACAAAATATTAACGTTTACAATTTAAAAGGATCTAGGT
GAAGATCCTTTTTGATAATCTCATGACCAAAATCCCTTAACGTGAGTTTTCGTTCCACTGAGCGTCAGAC
CCCGTAGAAAAGATCAAAGGATCTTCTTGAGATCCTTTTTTTCTGCGCGTAATCTGCTGCTTGCAAACAA
AAAAACCACCGCTACCAGCGGTGGTTTGTTTGCCGGATCAAGAGCTACCAACTCTTTTTCCGAAGGTAAC
TGGCTCAGCAGAGCGCAGATACCAAATACTGTCCTTCTAGTGTAGCCGTAGTTAGGCCACCACTTCAAGA
ACTCTGTAGCACCGCCTACATACCTCGCTCTGCTAATCCTGTTACCAGTGGCTGCTGCCAGTGGCGATAA
GTCGTGTCTTACCGGGTTGGACTCAAGACGATAGTTACCGGATAAGGCGCAGCGGTCGGGCTGAACGGGG
GGTTCGTGCACACAGCCCAGCTTGGAGCGAACGACCTACACCGAACTGAGATACCTACAGCGTGAGCTAT
GAGAAAGCGCCACGCTTCCCGAAGGGAGAAAGGCGGACAGGTATCCGGTAAGCGGCAGGGTCGGAACAGG
AGAGCGCACGAGGGAGCTTCCAGGGGGAAACGCCTGGTATCTTTATAGTCCTGTCGGGTTTCGCCACCTC
TGACTTGAGCGTCGATTTTTGTGATGCTCGTCAGGGGGGCGGAGCCTATGGAAAAACGCCAGCAACGCGG
CCTTTTTACGGTTCCTGGCCTTTTGCTGGCCTTTTGCTCACATGTTCTTTCCTGCGTTATCCCCTGATTC
TGTGGATAACCGTATTACCGCCTTTGAGTGAGCTGATACCGCTCGCCGCAGCCGAACGACCGAGCGCAGC
GAGTCAGTGAGCGAGGAAGCGGAAGAGCGCCTGATGCGGTATTTTCTCCTTACGCATCTGTGCGGTATTT
CACACCGCATAGGGTCATGGCTGCGCCCCGACACCCGCCAACACCCGCTGACGCGCCCTGACGGGCTTGT
CTGCTCCCGGCATCCGCTTACAGACAAGCTGTGACCGTCTCCGGGAGCTGCATGTGTCAGAGGTTTTCAC
CGTCATCACCGAAACGCGCGAGGCAGAAGGAGATGGCGCCCAACAGTCCCCCGGCCACGGGGCCTGCCAC
CATACCCACGCCGAAACAAGCGCTCATGAGCCCGAAGTGGCGAGCCCGATCTTCCCCATCGGTGATGTCG
GCGATATAGGCGCCAGCAACCGCACCTGTGGCGCCGGTGATGCCGGCCACGATGCGTCCGGCGTAGAGGA
TCTGCTCATGTTTGACAGCTTATCATCGATGCATAATGTGCCTGTCAAATGGACGAAGCAGGGATTCTGC
AAACCCTATGCTACTCCGTCAAGCCGTCAATTGTCTGATTCGTTACCAATTATGACAACTTGACGGCTAC
ATCATTCACTTTTTCTTCACAACCGGCACGGAACTCGCTCGGGCTGGCCCCGGTGCATTTTTTAAATACC
CGCGAGAAATAGAGTTGATCGTCAAAACCAACATTGCGACCGACGGTGGCGATAGGCATCCGGGTGGTGC
TCAAAAGCAGCTTCGCCTGGCTGATACGTTGGTCCTCGCGCCAGCTTAAGACGCTAATCCCTAACTGCTG
GCGGAAAAGATGTGACAGACGCGACGGCGACAAGCAAACATGCTGTGCGACGCTGGCGATATCAAAATTG
CTGTCTGCCAGGTGATCGCTGATGTACTGACAAGCCTCGCGTACCCGATTATCCATCGGTGGATGGAGCG
ACTCGTTAATCGCTTCCATGCGCCGCAGTAACAATTGCTCAAGCAGATTTATCGCCAGCAGCTCCGAATA
GCGCCCTTCCCCTTGCCCGGCGTTAATGATTTGCCCAAACAGGTCGCTGAAATGCGGCTGGTGCGCTTCA
TCCGGGCGAAAGAACCCCGTATTGGCAAATATTGACGGCCAGTTAAGCCATTCATGCCAGTAGGCGCGCG
GACGAAAGTAAACCCACTGGTGATACCATTCGCGAGCCTCCGGATGACGACCGTAGTGATGAATCTCTCC
TGGCGGGAACAGCAAAATATCACCCGGTCGGCAAACAAATTCTCGTCCCTGATTTTTCACCACCCCCTGA
CCGCGAATGGTGAGATTGAGAATATAACCTTTCATTCCCAGCGGTCGGTCGATAAAAAAATCGAGATAAC
CGTTGGCCTCAATCGGCGTTAAACCCGCCACCAGATGGGCATTAAACGAGTATCCCGGCAGCAGGGGATC
ATTTTGCGCTTCAGCCATACTTTTCATACTCCCGC
